Addgene plasmid #73148: Synapsin sHRPb-NLG in FSW lentiviral vector
Purpose: Small fragment of split HRP fused to the extracellular terminus of NLG1. This is a lentiviral plasmid, but can also be used for transfections. Syanpsin promoter.
Depositing lab: Alice Ting. Depositing organization: Massachusetts Institute of Technology. Publication: A split horseradish peroxidase for the detection of intercellular protein-protein interactions and sensitive visualization of synapses. Martell JD, Yamagata M, Deerinck TJ, Phan S, Kwa CG, Ellisman MH, Sanes JR, Ting AY. Nat Biotechnol. 2016 May 30. doi: 10.1038/nbt.3563. PubMed 27240195.
Backbone
  Vector backbone: FSW lentiviral vector
  Backbone size w/o insert (bp): 8451
  Total vector size (bp): 11337
  Vector type: Mammalian Expression, Lentiviral
Growth in bacteria
  Bacterial resistance: Ampicillin, 100 μg/mL
  Growth temperature: 30°C
  Growth strain: NEB Stable
  Copy number: Unknown
Gene/Insert
  Gene/Insert name: sHRPb-NLG
  Species: M. musculus (mouse), Synthetic
  Insert size (bp): 2886
  Entrez Gene: Nlgn1 (a.k.a. 6330415N05Rik, NL1, Nlg1, mKIAA1070)
  Promoter: Synapsin
  Tag / fusion protein: V5 tag
  Cloning method: Restriction Enzyme; 5′ cloning site XbaI (not destroyed); 3′ cloning site AscI (not destroyed)
  Sequencing primers: 5′ CTCCCCTTCCCGGCCACCTTGGTCG
Terms and licenses: Academic/Nonprofit Terms; Industry Terms: Not Available to Industry
Depositor comments: sHRPb is the small split HRP fragment. It consists of amino acids 214-308 of horseradish peroxidase (HRP) with the following 2 mutations: N255D, L299R. The plasmid contains the following features (including promoter region): PacI-SynapsinP-XbaI-NLG1 ss-AgeI-sHRPb-5 aa linker-V5 epitope tag-MfeI-NLG1-stop-AscI Human synapsin promoter 5 aa linker: GSGSG V5 epitope tag: GKPIPNPLLGLDST Lentiviral vector. Derived from FCGW with human synapsin1 promoter replacing CMV
How to cite: Synapsin sHRPb-NLG in FSW lentiviral vector was a gift from Alice Ting (Addgene plasmid # 73148 ; http://n2t.net/addgene:73148 ; RRID:Addgene_73148)
