[The description below was written by a language model from this plasmid's Addgene catalogue record and pLannotate feature annotations shown in this document.]
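Description:
Synapsin sHRPb-NLG in FSW lentiviral vector is an 11.3 kb HIV-1-based lentiviral transfer plasmid for neuron-directed expression of a split horseradish peroxidase fragment fused to mouse neuroligin-1 (Nlgn1). The FSW backbone is described as a derivative of FCGW in which the human synapsin I promoter replaces the internal CMV promoter. It is maintained in E. coli through a high-copy ColE1/pUC-type origin with ampicillin resistance. The feature table also shows an f1 origin and an SV40/EM7-driven bleomycin/Zeocin resistance cassette lying outside the LTR-flanked viral region. Viral genomic RNA is produced from a CMV enhancer/promoter fused to a truncated 5' LTR, followed by the Ψ packaging signal, a gag fragment, the RRE for Rev-dependent export and the cPPT/CTS. Downstream of the payload lie a WPRE to boost transcript expression, a second truncated LTR and a bGH polyadenylation signal.

The payload is a single open reading frame of about 2.9 kb under the hSyn promoter, cloned between XbaI and AscI. According to the depositor, it runs from the neuroligin-1 signal sequence through sHRPb, a five-residue Gly-Ser linker and a V5 epitope tag to the remainder of neuroligin-1 and a stop codon. This arrangement places the peroxidase fragment at the extracellular terminus of the protein. sHRPb is the small split fragment, comprising HRP residues 214–308 with the N255D and L299R mutations. The automated annotation labels the whole reading frame simply as Nlgn1 and does not resolve the HRP or V5 segments. The associated publication describes a split HRP for detecting intercellular protein–protein interactions and visualizing synapses, which implies use with a complementary large-fragment construct that this record does not name. The plasmid can be used for lentivirus production or transfected directly.
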