Features (pLannotate 1.2.2; 30 found; start..end, strand, type, name):
     31..83      -  misc_feature   bom (fragment): basis of mobility region from pBR322
    238..617     +  enhancer       CMV enhancer: human cytomegalovirus immediate early enhancer
    618..817     +  promoter       CMV promoter: human cytomegalovirus (CMV) immediate early promoter
    835..1015    +  LTR            5' LTR (truncated): truncated 5' long terminal repeat (LTR) from HIV-1
   1062..1187    +  misc_feature   HIV-1 Ψ: packaging signal of human immunodeficiency virus type 1
   1171..1534    +  CDS            HIV-1 gag (fragment): gag protein from human immunodeficiency virus 1; gag
   1680..1913    +  misc_feature   RRE: The Rev response element (RRE) of HIV-1 allows for Rev-dependent mRNA export from the nucleus to the cytoplasm.
   2290..2390    +  CDS            Rev (fragment): human immunodeficiency virus 1 (HIV-1) Rev protein; rev; enhances nuclear export of unspliced and incompletely spliced viral mRNAs
   2440..2557    +  misc_feature   cPPT/CTS: central polypurine tract and central termination sequence of HIV-1
   2636..3083    +  promoter       hSyn promoter: human synapsin I promoter; confers neuron-specific expression (Kügler et al., 2003)
   3097..5979    +  CDS            Nlgn1: NLGN1_MOUSE - Also known as Kiaa1070. Experimental evidence at protein level: Swiss-Prot protein existence level 1. Cell surface protein involved in cell-cell-interactions via its interactions with neurexin family members. Plays a role in synapse function and synaptic signal transmission, and probably mediates its effects by recruiting and clustering other synaptic proteins. May promote the initial formation of synapses, but is not essential for this. In vitro, triggers the de novo formation of presynaptic structures. May be involved in specification of excitatory synapses. Required to maintai
   6004..6029    +  misc_feature   MCS (fragment): pBluescript multiple cloning site
   6029..6617    +  misc_feature   WPRE: woodchuck hepatitis virus posttranscriptional regulatory element
   6554..7135    +  CDS            nef (fragment): NEF_HV1H2 - Experimental evidence at protein level: Swiss-Prot protein existence level 1. Extracellular Nef protein targets CD4(+) T-lymphocytes for apoptosis by interacting with CXCR4 surface receptors. From Human immunodeficiency virus type 1 group M subtype B (isolate HXB2) (HIV-1).
   7142..7322    +  LTR            5' LTR (truncated): truncated 5' long terminal repeat (LTR) from HIV-1
   7354..7578    +  polyA_signal   bGH poly(A) signal: bovine growth hormone polyadenylation signal
   7582..7603    +  promoter       SV40 promoter (fragment): SV40 enhancer and early promoter
   7624..8052    +  rep_origin     f1 ori (sequence partly withheld): f1 bacteriophage origin of replication; arrow indicates direction of (+) strand synthesis
   8066..8395    +  promoter       SV40 promoter: SV40 enhancer and early promoter
   8443..8490    +  promoter       EM7 promoter: synthetic bacterial promoter&nbsp
   8509..8883    +  CDS            BleoR: antibiotic-binding protein; Sh ble from Streptoalloteichus hindustanus; confers resistance to bleomycin, phleomycin, and Zeocin™
   8893..9018    +  CDS            ble (fragment): BLE_KLEPN - Experimental evidence at protein level: Swiss-Prot protein existence level 1. Binding protein with a strong affinity to the bleomycin family of antibiotics. Binds to CL990; an antimitotic-antibiotic compound. From Klebsiella pneumoniae.
   9013..9134    +  polyA_signal   SV40 poly(A) signal: SV40 polyadenylation signal
   9205..9227    -  protein_bind   lac operator (fragment): The lac repressor binds to the lac operator to inhibit transcription in E. coli. This inhibition can be relieved by adding lactose or isopropyl-β-D-thiogalactopyranoside (IPTG). lac repressor encoded by lacI
   9231..9261    -  promoter       lac promoter: promoter for the E. coli lac operon
   9276..9297    -  protein_bind   CAP binding site: CAP binding activates transcription in the presence of cAMP. E. coli catabolite activator protein
   9310..9402    -  CDS            lacI (fragment): lac repressor; lacI; The lac repressor binds to the lac operator to inhibit transcription in E. coli. This inhibition can be relieved by adding lactose or isopropyl-β-D-thiogalactopyranoside (IPTG).
   9585..10173   -  rep_origin     ori: high-copy-number ColE1/pMB1/pBR322/pUC origin of replication
  10344..11204   -  CDS            AmpR: β-lactamase; bla; confers resistance to ampicillin, carbenicillin, and related antibiotics
  11205..11309   -  promoter       AmpR promoter: bla
>Addgene plasmid #73148 | Synapsin sHRPb-NLG in FSW lentiviral vector | depositor full sequence | sequence record 134528 | Full plasmid sequence
GTCGACGGATCGGGAGATCTCCCGATCCCCTATGGTGCACTCTCAGTACAATCTGCTCTGATGCCGCATA
GTTAAGCCAGTATCTGCTCCCTGCTTGTGTGTTGGAGGTCGCTGAGTAGTGCGCGAGCAAAATTTAAGCT
ACAACAAGGCAAGGCTTGACCGACAATTGCATGAAGAATCTGCTTAGGGTTAGGCGTTTTGCGCTGCTTC
GCGATGTACGGGCCAGATATACGCGTTGACATTGATTATTGACTAGTTATTAATAGTAATCAATTACGGG
GTCATTAGTTCATAGCCCATATATGGAGTTCCGCGTTACATAACTTACGGTAAATGGCCCGCCTGGCTGA
CCGCCCAACGACCCCCGCCCATTGACGTCAATAATGACGTATGTTCCCATAGTAACGCCAATAGGGACTT
TCCATTGACGTCAATGGGTGGAGTATTTACGGTAAACTGCCCACTTGGCAGTACATCAAGTGTATCATAT
GCCAAGTACGCCCCCTATTGACGTCAATGACGGTAAATGGCCCGCCTGGCATTATGCCCAGTACATGACC
TTATGGGACTTTCCTACTTGGCAGTACATCTACGTATTAGTCATCGCTATTACCATGGTGATGCGGTTTT
GGCAGTACATCAATGGGCGTGGATAGCGGTTTGACTCACGGGGATTTCCAAGTCTCCACCCCATTGACGT
CAATGGGAGTTTGTTTTGGCACCAAAATCAACGGGACTTTCCAAAATGTCGTAACAACTCCGCCCCATTG
ACGCAAATGGGCGGTAGGCGTGTACGGTGGGAGGTCTATATAAGCAGCGCGTTTTGCCTGTACTGGGTCT
CTCTGGTTAGACCAGATCTGAGCCTGGGAGCTCTCTGGCTAACTAGGGAACCCACTGCTTAAGCCTCAAT
AAAGCTTGCCTTGAGTGCTTCAAGTAGTGTGTGCCCGTCTGTTGTGTGACTCTGGTAACTAGAGATCCCT
CAGACCCTTTTAGTCAGTGTGGAAAATCTCTAGCAGTGGCGCCCGAACAGGGACTTGAAAGCGAAAGGGA
AACCAGAGGAGCTCTCTCGACGCAGGACTCGGCTTGCTGAAGCGCGCACGGCAAGAGGCGAGGGGCGGCG
ACTGGTGAGTACGCCAAAAATTTTGACTAGCGGAGGCTAGAAGGAGAGAGATGGGTGCGAGAGCGTCAGT
ATTAAGCGGGGGAGAATTAGATCGCGATGGGAAAAAATTCGGTTAAGGCCAGGGGGAAAGAAAAAATATA
AATTAAAACATATAGTATGGGCAAGCAGGGAGCTAGAACGATTCGCAGTTAATCCTGGCCTGTTAGAAAC
ATCAGAAGGCTGTAGACAAATACTGGGACAGCTACAACCATCCCTTCAGACAGGATCAGAAGAACTTAGA
TCATTATATAATACAGTAGCAACCCTCTATTGTGTGCATCAAAGGATAGAGATAAAAGACACCAAGGAAG
CTTTAGACAAGATAGAGGAAGAGCAAAACAAAAGTAAGACCACCGCACAGCAAGCGGCCGCTGATCTTCA
GACCTGGAGGAGGAGATATGAGGGACAATTGGAGAAGTGAATTATATAAATATAAAGTAGTAAAAATTGA
ACCATTAGGAGTAGCACCCACCAAGGCAAAGAGAAGAGTGGTGCAGAGAGAAAAAAGAGCAGTGGGAATA
GGAGCTTTGTTCCTTGGGTTCTTGGGAGCAGCAGGAAGCACTATGGGCGCAGCGTCAATGACGCTGACGG
TACAGGCCAGACAATTATTGTCTGGTATAGTGCAGCAGCAGAACAATTTGCTGAGGGCTATTGAGGCGCA
ACAGCATCTGTTGCAACTCACAGTCTGGGGCATCAAGCAGCTCCAGGCAAGAATCCTGGCTGTGGAAAGA
TACCTAAAGGATCAACAGCTCCTGGGGATTTGGGGTTGCTCTGGAAAACTCATTTGCACCACTGCTGTGC
CTTGGAATGCTAGTTGGAGTAATAAATCTCTGGAACAGATTTGGAATCACACGACCTGGATGGAGTGGGA
CAGAGAAATTAACAATTACACAAGCTTAATACACTCCTTAATTGAAGAATCGCAAAACCAGCAAGAAAAG
AATGAACAAGAATTATTGGAATTAGATAAATGGGCAAGTTTGTGGAATTGGTTTAACATAACAAATTGGC
TGTGGTATATAAAATTATTCATAATGATAGTAGGAGGCTTGGTAGGTTTAAGAATAGTTTTTGCTGTACT
TTCTATAGTGAATAGAGTTAGGCAGGGATATTCACCATTATCGTTTCAGACCCACCTCCCAACCCCGAGG
GGACCCGACAGGCCCGAAGGAATAGAAGAAGAAGGTGGAGAGAGAGACAGAGACAGATCCATTCGATTAG
TGAACGGATCGGCACTGCGTGCGCCAATTCTGCAGACAAATGGCAGTATTCATCCACAATTTTAAAAGAA
AAGGGGGGATTGGGGGGTACAGTGCAGGGGAAAGAATAGTAGACATAATAGCAACAGACATACAAACTAA
AGAATTACAAAAACAAATTACAAAAATTCAAAATTTTCGGGTTTATTACAGGGACAGCAGAGATCCAGTT
TGGTTAATTAATACCGCCATGCATCTGCAGAGGGCCCTGCGTATGAGTGCAAGTGGGTTTTAGGACCAGG
ATGAGGCGGGGTGGGGGTGCCTACCTGACGACCGACCCCGACCCACTGGACAAGCACCCAACCCCCATTC
CCCAAATTGCGCATCCCCTATCAGAGAGGGGGAGGGGAAACAGGATGCGGCGAGGCGCGTGCGCACTGCC
AGCTTCAGCACCGCGGACAGTGCCTTCGCCCCCGCCTGGCGGCGCGCGCCACCGCCGCCTCAGCACTGAA
GGCGCGCTGACGTCACTCGCCGGTCCCCCGCAAACTCCCCTTCCCGGCCACCTTGGTCGCGTCCGCGCCG
CCGCCGGCCCAGCCGGACCGCACCACGCGAGGCGCGAGATAGGGGGGCACGGGCGCGACCATCTGCGCTG
CGGCGCCGGCGACTCAGCGCTGCCTCAGTCTGCGGTGGGCAGCGGAGGAGTCGTGTCGTGCCTGAGAGCG
CAGTCTAGACGCCACCATGGCACTTCCCAGATGCATGTGGCCAAATTATGTTTGGAGAGCTATGATGGCA
TGTGTGGTCCACAGGGGATCCGGTGCCCCATTGACTCTCTGCTTGTTGGGATGTTTGCTACAGACTTTTC
ACGTACTCTCTCAAAAGACCGGTAACTTGTCTGCACTGGTTGACTTTGACCTGCGCACCCCAACCATCTT
CGACAATAAGTATTACGTCAATCTGGAGGAACAGAAGGGCCTGATTCAGTCCGACCAGGAGCTGTTCAGT
TCCCCAGATGCTACCGACACTATTCCTCTTGTGCGCAGCTTCGCTAATAGCACACAAACCTTTTTCAATG
CTTTCGTGGAAGCTATGGATCGGATGGGAAATATAACGCCCCTGACGGGTACGCAGGGACAGATAAGACG
GAACTGTAGGGTCGTGAACAGCAACTCTGGCTCGGGCTCGGGCGGCAAGCCCATCCCCAACCCCCTGCTG
GGCCTGGACAGCACCCAATTGTTGGATGATGTAGACCCATTGGTTACTACTAACTTTGGCAAGATTAGGG
GAATTAAGAAAGAACTCAATAATGAAATTTTGGGTCCTGTCATTCAGTTTCTTGGGGTTCCATATGCCGC
TCCACCAACAGGAGAACATCGTTTCCAGCCTCCAGAACCACCATCTCCCTGGTCTGACATCCGGAACGCC
ACTCAGTTTGCTCCTGTATGTCCCCAGAATATCATTGATGGCAGATTGCCTGAAGTTATGCTTCCTGTGT
GGTTCACTAATAACTTGGATGTGGTTTCATCATACGTCCAAGACCAGAGTGAAGACTGTCTATACTTAAA
CATCTATGTCCCAACTGAAGATGGTCCCCTTACAAAGAAACACACAGATGATTTAGGTGATAATGACGGT
GCTGAAGATGAAGATATTCGGGACAGTGGGGGTCCCAAACCAGTGATGGTGTACATCCATGGCGGCTCTT
ACATGGAAGGTACTGGAAATCTGTATGATGGGAGTGTCTTGGCAAGCTATGGCAATGTGATCGTCATCAC
AGTCAACTATCGGCTTGGGGTACTTGGCTTCTTGAGCACAGGGGATCAGGCTGCCAAAGGAAACTACGGG
CTCCTTGACCTCATCCAGGCCCTAAGATGGACCAGCGAGAACATTGGGTTCTTTGGTGGTGACCCCTTGC
GAATCACTGTGTTTGGATCAGGCGCTGGGGGTTCATGTGTCAACCTGCTGACTTTATCCCATTATTCTGA
AGGTAACCGTTGGAGCAATTCAACCAAAGGACTTTTTCAACGAGCAATAGCTCAGAGTGGAACAGCCCTT
TCCAGCTGGGCTGTTAGTTTCCAGCCTGCAAAATACGCTAGAATTCTGGCCACAAAAGTTGGCTGCAATG
TTTCAGATACAGTAGAGTTAGTAGAATGCCTGCAGAAGAAGCCTTACAAAGAACTTGTTGATCAAGATGT
TCAACCAGCCCGATACCACATAGCCTTTGGACCTGTGATCGATGGTGATGTAATACCAGATGACCCTCAG
ATACTGATGGAACAAGGAGAGTTCCTCAACTATGATATAATGTTGGGAGTTAACCAAGGGGAAGGGTTGA
AGTTTGTCGAAAATATAGTAGATAGTGATGATGGTGTATCAGCCAGTGATTTCGACTTTGCTGTTTCTAA
TTTTGTTGATAATTTATATGGATATCCTGAAGGCAAAGATGTTTTGAGAGAAACCATTAAATTCATGTAT
ACTGACTGGGCTGATCGCCATAATCCTGAAACTAGAAGGAAGACATTGTTGGCTTTGTTTACGGACCATC
AATGGGTAGCACCTGCTGTGGCCACAGCAGACCTTCACTCGAACTTTGGCTCACCTACATACTTCTATGC
CTTTTATCATCATTGCCAAACAGATCAAGTTCCAGCTTGGGCTGATGCAGCTCATGGGGATGAGGTTCCC
TATGTGTTGGGAATCCCCATGATTGGCCCTACAGAGTTATTTCCTTGCAATTTCTCCAAGAATGATGTGA
TGTTGAGTGCAGTAGTAATGACATACTGGACGAATTTTGCTAAAACTGGTGACCCAAATCAACCAGTTCC
TCAAGACACAAAATTCATCCATACCAAACCCAACCGCTTTGAAGAAGTAGCATGGACCAGATATTCCCAG
AAAGACCAGCTTTATCTCCATATTGGATTAAAACCGAGAGTTAAAGAGCATTACAGAGCCAATAAGGTAA
ATCTCTGGCTGGAGCTGGTACCTCATCTGCATAATCTCAATGACATTTCTCAGTATACCTCGACAACAAC
TAAAGTGCCATCCACGGACATCACTCTCAGACCTACAAGGAAGAATTCCACACCAGTCACATCAGCCTTT
CCCACTGCCAAACAGGATGATCCCAAGCAACAACCAAGCCCCTTCTCGGTGGATCAGAGGGACTACTCCA
CAGAGCTAAGTGTCACTATCGCAGTGGGGGCCTCTCTGCTGTTTCTCAACATCTTGGCTTTTGCAGCCCT
GTACTACAAGAAGGATAAGAGGAGACATGATGTCCACCGGAGGTGCAGCCCTCAGCGCACGACCACCAAC
GACCTAACCCATGCTCCAGAAGAGGAAATTATGTCTCTCCAAATGAAGCACACTGACTTGGATCACGAGT
GTGAGTCCATCCATCCACATGAGGTGGTTCTTCGGACCGCCTGTCCCCCAGATTATACTCTAGCTATGAG
GAGGTCACCTGATGATATTCCACTAATGACACCTAACACCATCACAATGATTCCCAACACTATACCAGGG
ATTCAGCCCTTACATACATTCAACACATTTACTGGAGGACAGAATAATACACTGCCCCATCCCCACCCAC
ACCCCCATTCACATTCAACAACCAGGGTATAGGTCGACGGCGCGCCCCTGCAGGGAATTCGATATCAAGC
TTATCGATAATCAACCTCTGGATTACAAAATTTGTGAAAGATTGACTGGTATTCTTAACTATGTTGCTCC
TTTTACGCTATGTGGATACGCTGCTTTAATGCCTTTGTATCATGCTATTGCTTCCCGTATGGCTTTCATT
TTCTCCTCCTTGTATAAATCCTGGTTGCTGTCTCTTTATGAGGAGTTGTGGCCCGTTGTCAGGCAACGTG
GCGTGGTGTGCACTGTGTTTGCTGACGCAACCCCCACTGGTTGGGGCATTGCCACCACCTGTCAGCTCCT
TTCCGGGACTTTCGCTTTCCCCCTCCCTATTGCCACGGCGGAACTCATCGCCGCCTGCCTTGCCCGCTGC
TGGACAGGGGCTCGGCTGTTGGGCACTGACAATTCCGTGGTGTTGTCGGGGAAATCATCGTCCTTTCCTT
GGCTGCTCGCCTGTGTTGCCACCTGGATTCTGCGCGGGACGTCCTTCTGCTACGTCCCTTCGGCCCTCAA
TCCAGCGGACCTTCCTTCCCGCGGCCTGCTGCCGGCTCTGCGGCCTCTTCCGCGTCTTCGCCTTCGCCCT
CAGACGAGTCGGATCTCCCTTTGGGCCGCCTCCCCGCATCGATACCGTCGACCTCGAGACCTAGAAAAAC
ATGGAGCAATCACAAGTAGCAATACAGCAGCTACCAATGCTGATTGTGCCTGGCTAGAAGCACAAGAGGA
GGAGGAGGTGGGTTTTCCAGTCACACCTCAGGTACCTTTAAGACCAATGACTTACAAGGCAGCTGTAGAT
CTTAGCCACTTTTTAAAAGAAAAGGGGGGACTGGAAGGGCTAATTCACTCCCAACGAAGACAAGATATCC
TTGATCTGTGGATCTACCACACACAAGGCTACTTCCCTGATTGGCAGAACTACACACCAGGGCCAGGGAT
CAGATATCCACTGACCTTTGGATGGTGCTACAAGCTAGTACCAGTTGAGCAAGAGAAGGTAGAAGAAGCC
AATGAAGGAGAGAACACCCGCTTGTTACACCCTGTGAGCCTGCATGGGATGGATGACCCGGAGAGAGAAG
TATTAGAGTGGAGGTTTGACAGCCGCCTAGCATTTCATCACATGGCCCGAGAGCTGCATCCGGACTGTAC
TGGGTCTCTCTGGTTAGACCAGATCTGAGCCTGGGAGCTCTCTGGCTAACTAGGGAACCCACTGCTTAAG
CCTCAATAAAGCTTGCCTTGAGTGCTTCAAGTAGTGTGTGCCCGTCTGTTGTGTGACTCTGGTAACTAGA
GATCCCTCAGACCCTTTTAGTCAGTGTGGAAAATCTCTAGCAGGGCCCGTTTAAACCCGCTGATCAGCCT
CGACTGTGCCTTCTAGTTGCCAGCCATCTGTTGTTTGCCCCTCCCCCGTGCCTTCCTTGACCCTGGAAGG
TGCCACTCCCACTGTCCTTTCCTAATAAAATGAGGAAATTGCATCGCATTGTCTGAGTAGGTGTCATTCT
ATTCTGGGGGGTGGGGTGGGGCAGGACAGCAAGGGGGAGGATTGGGAAGACAATAGCAGGCATGCTGGGG
ATGCGGTGGGCTCTATGGCTTCTGAGGCGGAAAGAACCAGCTGGGGCTCTAGGGGGTATCCCC
[124 nt withheld, positions 7624-7747]
C
[91 nt withheld, positions 7749-7839]
A
[49 nt withheld, positions 7841-7889]
CCTTTGACGTTGGAGTCCACGTTCTTT
[37 nt withheld, positions 7917-7953]
ACCCTATCTCGGTCTATTCTTTTGATTTATAAGGGATTTTGCCGATTTCGGCCTATTGGTTAAAAAATGA
GCTGATTTAACAAAAATTTAACGCGAATTAATTCTGTGGAATGTGTGTCAGTTAGGGTGTGGAAAGTCCC
CAGGCTCCCCAGCAGGCAGAAGTATGCAAAGCATGCATCTCAATTAGTCAGCAACCAGGTGTGGAAAGTC
CCCAGGCTCCCCAGCAGGCAGAAGTATGCAAAGCATGCATCTCAATTAGTCAGCAACCATAGTCCCGCCC
CTAACTCCGCCCATCCCGCCCCTAACTCCGCCCAGTTCCGCCCATTCTCCGCCCCATGGCTGACTAATTT
TTTTTATTTATGCAGAGGCCGAGGCCGCCTCTGCCTCTGAGCTATTCCAGAAGTAGTGAGGAGGCTTTTT
TGGAGGCCTAGGCTTTTGCAAAAAGCTCCCGGGAGCTTGTATATCCATTTTCGGATCTGATCAGCACGTG
TTGACAATTAATCATCGGCATAGTATATCGGCATAGTATAATACGACAAGGTGAGGAACTAAACCATGGC
CAAGTTGACCAGTGCCGTTCCGGTGCTCACCGCGCGCGACGTCGCCGGAGCGGTCGAGTTCTGGACCGAC
CGGCTCGGGTTCTCCCGGGACTTCGTGGAGGACGACTTCGCCGGTGTGGTCCGGGACGACGTGACCCTGT
TCATCAGCGCGGTCCAGGACCAGGTGGTGCCGGACAACACCCTGGCCTGGGTGTGGGTGCGCGGCCTGGA
CGAGCTGTACGCCGAGTGGTCGGAGGTCGTGTCCACGAACTTCCGGGACGCCTCCGGGCCGGCCATGACC
GAGATCGGCGAGCAGCCGTGGGGGCGGGAGTTCGCCCTGCGCGACCCGGCCGGCAACTGCGTGCACTTCG
TGGCCGAGGAGCAGGACTGACACGTGCTACGAGATTTCGATTCCACCGCCGCCTTCTATGAAAGGTTGGG
CTTCGGAATCGTTTTCCGGGACGCCGGCTGGATGATCCTCCAGCGCGGGGATCTCATGCTGGAGTTCTTC
GCCCACCCCAACTTGTTTATTGCAGCTTATAATGGTTACAAATAAAGCAATAGCATCACAAATTTCACAA
ATAAAGCATTTTTTTCACTGCATTCTAGTTGTGGTTTGTCCAAACTCATCAATGTATCTTATCATGTCTG
TATACCGTCGACCTCTAGCTAGAGCTTGGCGTAATCATGGTCATAGCTGTTTCCTGTGTGAAATTGTTAT
CCGCTCACAATTCCACACAACATACGAGCCGGAAGCATAAAGTGTAAAGCCTGGGGTGCCTAATGAGTGA
GCTAACTCACATTAATTGCGTTGCGCTCACTGCCCGCTTTCCAGTCGGGAAACCTGTCGTGCCAGCTGCA
TTAATGAATCGGCCAACGCGCGGGGAGAGGCGGTTTGCGTATTGGGCGCTCTTCCGCTTCCTCGCTCACT
GACTCGCTGCGCTCGGTCGTTCGGCTGCGGCGAGCGGTATCAGCTCACTCAAAGGCGGTAATACGGTTAT
CCACAGAATCAGGGGATAACGCAGGAAAGAACATGTGAGCAAAAGGCCAGCAAAAGGCCAGGAACCGTAA
AAAGGCCGCGTTGCTGGCGTTTTTCCATAGGCTCCGCCCCCCTGACGAGCATCACAAAAATCGACGCTCA
AGTCAGAGGTGGCGAAACCCGACAGGACTATAAAGATACCAGGCGTTTCCCCCTGGAAGCTCCCTCGTGC
GCTCTCCTGTTCCGACCCTGCCGCTTACCGGATACCTGTCCGCCTTTCTCCCTTCGGGAAGCGTGGCGCT
TTCTCATAGCTCACGCTGTAGGTATCTCAGTTCGGTGTAGGTCGTTCGCTCCAAGCTGGGCTGTGTGCAC
GAACCCCCCGTTCAGCCCGACCGCTGCGCCTTATCCGGTAACTATCGTCTTGAGTCCAACCCGGTAAGAC
ACGACTTATCGCCACTGGCAGCAGCCACTGGTAACAGGATTAGCAGAGCGAGGTATGTAGGCGGTGCTAC
AGAGTTCTTGAAGTGGTGGCCTAACTACGGCTACACTAGAAGAACAGTATTTGGTATCTGCGCTCTGCTG
AAGCCAGTTACCTTCGGAAAAAGAGTTGGTAGCTCTTGATCCGGCAAACAAACCACCGCTGGTAGCGGTG
GTTTTTTTGTTTGCAAGCAGCAGATTACGCGCAGAAAAAAAGGATCTCAAGAAGATCCTTTGATCTTTTC
TACGGGGTCTGACGCTCAGTGGAACGAAAACTCACGTTAAGGGATTTTGGTCATGAGATTATCAAAAAGG
ATCTTCACCTAGATCCTTTTAAATTAAAAATGAAGTTTTAAATCAATCTAAAGTATATATGAGTAAACTT
GGTCTGACAGTTACCAATGCTTAATCAGTGAGGCACCTATCTCAGCGATCTGTCTATTTCGTTCATCCAT
AGTTGCCTGACTCCCCGTCGTGTAGATAACTACGATACGGGAGGGCTTACCATCTGGCCCCAGTGCTGCA
ATGATACCGCGAGACCCACGCTCACCGGCTCCAGATTTATCAGCAATAAACCAGCCAGCCGGAAGGGCCG
AGCGCAGAAGTGGTCCTGCAACTTTATCCGCCTCCATCCAGTCTATTAATTGTTGCCGGGAAGCTAGAGT
AAGTAGTTCGCCAGTTAATAGTTTGCGCAACGTTGTTGCCATTGCTACAGGCATCGTGGTGTCACGCTCG
TCGTTTGGTATGGCTTCATTCAGCTCCGGTTCCCAACGATCAAGGCGAGTTACATGATCCCCCATGTTGT
GCAAAAAAGCGGTTAGCTCCTTCGGTCCTCCGATCGTTGTCAGAAGTAAGTTGGCCGCAGTGTTATCACT
CATGGTTATGGCAGCACTGCATAATTCTCTTACTGTCATGCCATCCGTAAGATGCTTTTCTGTGACTGGT
GAGTACTCAACCAAGTCATTCTGAGAATAGTGTATGCGGCGACCGAGTTGCTCTTGCCCGGCGTCAATAC
GGGATAATACCGCGCCACATAGCAGAACTTTAAAAGTGCTCATCATTGGAAAACGTTCTTCGGGGCGAAA
ACTCTCAAGGATCTTACCGCTGTTGAGATCCAGTTCGATGTAACCCACTCGTGCACCCAACTGATCTTCA
GCATCTTTTACTTTCACCAGCGTTTCTGGGTGAGCAAAAACAGGAAGGCAAAATGCCGCAAAAAAGGGAA
TAAGGGCGACACGGAAATGTTGAATACTCATACTCTTCCTTTTTCAATATTATTGAAGCATTTATCAGGG
TTATTGTCTCATGAGCGGATACATATTTGAATGTATTTAGAAAAATAAACAAATAGGGGTTCCGCGCACA
TTTCCCCGAAAAGTGCCACCTGAC
