>Addgene plasmid #73148 | Synapsin sHRPb-NLG in FSW lentiviral vector | depositor partial sequence | sequence record 134529 | Coding region
ATGGCACTTCCCAGATGCATGTGGCCAAATTATGTTTGGAGAGCTATGATGGCATGTGTGGTCCACAGGG
GATCCGGTGCCCCATTGACTCTCTGCTTGTTGGGATGTTTGCTACAGACTTTTCACGTACTCTCTCAAAA
GACCGGTAACTTGTCTGCACTGGTTGACTTTGACCTGCGCACCCCAACCATCTTCGACAATAAGTATTAC
GTCAATCTGGAGGAACAGAAGGGCCTGATTCAGTCCGACCAGGAGCTGTTCAGTTCCCCAGATGCTACCG
ACACTATTCCTCTTGTGCGCAGCTTCGCTAATAGCACACAAACCTTTTTCAATGCTTTCGTGGAAGCTAT
GGATCGGATGGGAAATATAACGCCCCTGACGGGTACGCAGGGACAGATAAGACGGAACTGTAGGGTCGTG
AACAGCAACTCTGGCTCGGGCTCGGGCGGCAAGCCCATCCCCAACCCCCTGCTGGGCCTGGACAGCACCC
AATTGTTGGATGATGTAGACCCATTGGTTACTACTAACTTTGGCAAGATTAGGGGAATTAAGAAAGAACT
CAATAATGAAATTTTGGGTCCTGTCATTCAGTTTCTTGGGGTTCCATATGCCGCTCCACCAACAGGAGAA
CATCGTTTCCAGCCTCCAGAACCACCATCTCCCTGGTCTGACATCCGGAACGCCACTCAGTTTGCTCCTG
TATGTCCCCAGAATATCATTGATGGCAGATTGCCTGAAGTTATGCTTCCTGTGTGGTTCACTAATAACTT
GGATGTGGTTTCATCATACGTCCAAGACCAGAGTGAAGACTGTCTATACTTAAACATCTATGTCCCAACT
GAAGATGGTCCCCTTACAAAGAAACACACAGATGATTTAGGTGATAATGACGGTGCTGAAGATGAAGATA
TTCGGGACAGTGGGGGTCCCAAACCAGTGATGGTGTACATCCATGGCGGCTCTTACATGGAAGGTACTGG
AAATCTGTATGATGGGAGTGTCTTGGCAAGCTATGGCAATGTGATCGTCATCACAGTCAACTATCGGCTT
GGGGTACTTGGCTTCTTGAGCACAGGGGATCAGGCTGCCAAAGGAAACTACGGGCTCCTTGACCTCATCC
AGGCCCTAAGATGGACCAGCGAGAACATTGGGTTCTTTGGTGGTGACCCCTTGCGAATCACTGTGTTTGG
ATCAGGCGCTGGGGGTTCATGTGTCAACCTGCTGACTTTATCCCATTATTCTGAAGGTAACCGTTGGAGC
AATTCAACCAAAGGACTTTTTCAACGAGCAATAGCTCAGAGTGGAACAGCCCTTTCCAGCTGGGCTGTTA
GTTTCCAGCCTGCAAAATACGCTAGAATTCTGGCCACAAAAGTTGGCTGCAATGTTTCAGATACAGTAGA
GTTAGTAGAATGCCTGCAGAAGAAGCCTTACAAAGAACTTGTTGATCAAGATGTTCAACCAGCCCGATAC
CACATAGCCTTTGGACCTGTGATCGATGGTGATGTAATACCAGATGACCCTCAGATACTGATGGAACAAG
GAGAGTTCCTCAACTATGATATAATGTTGGGAGTTAACCAAGGGGAAGGGTTGAAGTTTGTCGAAAATAT
AGTAGATAGTGATGATGGTGTATCAGCCAGTGATTTCGACTTTGCTGTTTCTAATTTTGTTGATAATTTA
TATGGATATCCTGAAGGCAAAGATGTTTTGAGAGAAACCATTAAATTCATGTATACTGACTGGGCTGATC
GCCATAATCCTGAAACTAGAAGGAAGACATTGTTGGCTTTGTTTACGGACCATCAATGGGTAGCACCTGC
TGTGGCCACAGCAGACCTTCACTCGAACTTTGGCTCACCTACATACTTCTATGCCTTTTATCATCATTGC
CAAACAGATCAAGTTCCAGCTTGGGCTGATGCAGCTCATGGGGATGAGGTTCCCTATGTGTTGGGAATCC
CCATGATTGGCCCTACAGAGTTATTTCCTTGCAATTTCTCCAAGAATGATGTGATGTTGAGTGCAGTAGT
AATGACATACTGGACGAATTTTGCTAAAACTGGTGACCCAAATCAACCAGTTCCTCAAGACACAAAATTC
ATCCATACCAAACCCAACCGCTTTGAAGAAGTAGCATGGACCAGATATTCCCAGAAAGACCAGCTTTATC
TCCATATTGGATTAAAACCGAGAGTTAAAGAGCATTACAGAGCCAATAAGGTAAATCTCTGGCTGGAGCT
GGTACCTCATCTGCATAATCTCAATGACATTTCTCAGTATACCTCGACAACAACTAAAGTGCCATCCACG
GACATCACTCTCAGACCTACAAGGAAGAATTCCACACCAGTCACATCAGCCTTTCCCACTGCCAAACAGG
ATGATCCCAAGCAACAACCAAGCCCCTTCTCGGTGGATCAGAGGGACTACTCCACAGAGCTAAGTGTCAC
TATCGCAGTGGGGGCCTCTCTGCTGTTTCTCAACATCTTGGCTTTTGCAGCCCTGTACTACAAGAAGGAT
AAGAGGAGACATGATGTCCACCGGAGGTGCAGCCCTCAGCGCACGACCACCAACGACCTAACCCATGCTC
CAGAAGAGGAAATTATGTCTCTCCAAATGAAGCACACTGACTTGGATCACGAGTGTGAGTCCATCCATCC
ACATGAGGTGGTTCTTCGGACCGCCTGTCCCCCAGATTATACTCTAGCTATGAGGAGGTCACCTGATGAT
ATTCCACTAATGACACCTAACACCATCACAATGATTCCCAACACTATACCAGGGATTCAGCCCTTACATA
CATTCAACACATTTACTGGAGGACAGAATAATACACTGCCCCATCCCCACCCACACCCCCATTCACATTC
AACAACCAGGGTATAG
