>Addgene plasmid #73148 | Synapsin sHRPb-NLG in FSW lentiviral vector | addgene partial sequence | sequence record 150036 | pMH4-5 5'-gactcagcgctgcctcagtctg-3'
CGCAGTCTAGACGCCACCATGGCACTTCCCAGATGCATGTGGCCAAATTATGTTTGGAGAGCTATGATGG
CATGTGTGGTCCACAGGGGATCCGGTGCCCCATTGACTCTCTGCTTGTTGGGATGTTTGCTACAGACTTT
TCACGTACTCTCTCAAAAGACCGGTAACTTGTCTGCACTGGTTGACTTTGACCTGCGCACCCCAACCATC
TTCGACAATAAGTATTACGTCAATCTGGAGGAACAGAAGGGCCTGATTCAGTCCGACCAGGAGCTGTTCA
GTTCCCCAGATGCTACCGACACTATTCCTCTTGTGCGCAGCTTCGCTAATAGCACACAAACCTTTTTCAA
TGCTTTCGTGGAAGCTATGGATCGGATGGGAAATATAACGCCCCTGACGGGTACGCAGGGACAGATAAGA
CGGAACTGTAGGGTCGTGAACAGCAACTCTGGCTCGGGCTCGGGCGGCAAGCCCATCCCCAACCCCCTGC
TGGGCCTGGACAGCACCCAATTGTTGGATGATGTAGACCCATTGGTTACTACTAACTTTGGCAAGATTAG
GGGAATTAAGAAAGAACTCAATAATGAAATTTTGGGTCCTGTCATTCAGTTTCTTGGGGTTCCATATGCC
GCTCCACCAACAGGAGAACATCGTTTCCAGCCTCCAGAACCACCATCTCCCTGGTCTGACATCCGGAACG
CCACTCAGTTTGCTCCTGTATGTCCCCAGAATATCATTGATGGCAGATTGCCTGAAGTTATGCTTCCTGT
GTGGTTCACT
