>Addgene plasmid #73148 | Synapsin sHRPb-NLG in FSW lentiviral vector | addgene partial sequence | sequence record 150039 | WPRE-R 5'-CATAGCGTAAAAGGAGCAACA-3'
AATTTTGTAATCCAGAGGTTGATTATCGATAAGCTTGATATCGAATTCCCTGCAGGGGCGCGCCGTCGAC
CTATACCCTGGTTGTTGAATGTGAATGGGGGTGTGGGTGGGGATGGGGCAGTGTATTATTCTGTCCTCCA
GTAAATGTGTTGAATGTATGTAAGGGCTGAATCCCTGGTATAGTGTTGGGAATCATTGTGATGGTGTTAG
GTGTCATTAGTGGAATATCATCAGGTGACCTCCTCATAGCTAGAGTATAATCTGGGGGACAGGCGGTCCG
AAGAACCACCTCATGTGGATGGATGGACTCACACTCGTGATCCAAGTCAGTGTGCTTCATTTGGAGAGAC
ATAATTTCCTCTTCTGGAGCATGGGTTAGGTCGTTGGTGGTCGTGCGCTGAGGGCTGCACCTCCGGTGGA
CATCATGTCTCCTCTTATCCTTCTTGTAGTACAGGGCTGCAAAAGCCAAGATGTTGAGAAACAGCAGAGA
GGCCCCCACTGCGATAGTGACACTTAGCTCTGTGGAGTAGTCCCTCTGATCCACCGAGAAGGGGCTTGGT
TGTTGCTTGGGATCATCCTGTTTGGCAGTGGGAAAGGCTGATGTGACTGGTGTGGAATTCTTCCTTGTAG
GTCTGAGAGTGATGTCCGTGGATGGCACTTTAGTTGTTGTCGAGGTATACTGAGAAATGTCATTGAGATT
ATGCAGATGAGGTACCAGCTCCAGCCAGAGATTTACCTTATTGGCTCTGTAATGCTCTTTAACTCTCGGT
TTTTAATCCAATATGGAGATAAAGCTGGTCTTTCTGGGAATATCTGGTCCATGCTAC
